Addgene plasmid #183561: pKDR-CBh.10
Purpose: One in a series of plasmids to titrate levels of expressed protein to levels of endogenous protein (attenuated CBh promoter, Fig 3)
Depositing lab: Erik Dent. Depositing organization: University of Wisconsin, Madison. Publication: A Single Transcript Knockdown-Replacement Strategy Employing 5' UTR Secondary Structures to Precisely Titrate Rescue Protein Translation. Millette MM, Holland ED, Tenpas TJ, Dent EW. Front Genome Ed. 2022 Mar 28;4:803375. doi: 10.3389/fgeed.2022.803375. eCollection 2022. PubMed 35419562.
Backbone
  Vector backbone: pKDR
  Vector type: Mammalian Expression
Growth in bacteria
  Bacterial resistance: Ampicillin, 100 μg/mL
  Growth temperature: 37°C
  Growth strain: DH5alpha
  Copy number: High Copy
Gene/Insert
  Gene/Insert name: Attenuator Sequence 10
  Species: Other
  Promoter: CBh
  Cloning method: Gibson Cloning
Terms and licenses: Academic/Nonprofit Terms; Industry Terms: Not Available to Industry
How to cite: pKDR-CBh.10 was a gift from Erik Dent (Addgene plasmid # 183561 ; http://n2t.net/addgene:183561 ; RRID:Addgene_183561)
