[The description below was written by a language model from this plasmid's Addgene catalogue record and pLannotate feature annotations shown in this document.]
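Description:
pKDR-CBh.10 is a mammalian expression plasmid of about 6.4 kb built on the pKDR backbone. It is one member of a series designed to titrate the amount of an expressed protein down toward endogenous levels. It is propagated in E. coli as a high-copy plasmid from a ColE1/pUC-type origin under ampicillin selection (AmpR with its own bla promoter). The backbone also carries remnants of the lac promoter/operator region, an SV40 origin and an SV40 poly(A) signal. No mammalian selection marker is annotated.

The expression unit is driven by the CBh promoter, seen in the feature table as a CMV enhancer, the chicken β-actin promoter and a hybrid CBA/MVM intron. The catalogued insert, "Attenuator Sequence 10", is not annotated as a separate feature. Given the series' strategy of using 5' UTR secondary structures to tune translation, it most likely lies in the short unannotated stretch between the intron and the first open reading frame, although the record does not give its position. Downstream, a single transcript encodes mClover3, followed by an EMCV IRES and mScarlet-I. Cap-dependent translation of the green reporter should therefore be reduced by the attenuator, while the IRES-driven red reporter offers an internal reference for transcript level.

After mScarlet-I comes the 3' flanking sequence of miR-30a, consistent with a miRNA-based knockdown scaffold, but no 5' arm or hairpin is annotated and no target is stated. The transcript ends at a rabbit β-globin poly(A) signal. The small PGK promoter, HBB and lacI hits are probably fragmentary annotation matches. The plasmid is typically used to calibrate translational attenuation for single-transcript knockdown-replacement experiments.
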