Features (pLannotate 1.2.2; 21 found; start..end, strand, type, name):
     12..297     +  enhancer       CMV enhancer: human cytomegalovirus immediate early enhancer; contains an 18-bp deletion relative to the standard CMV enhancer
    299..576     +  promoter       chicken β-actin promoter: No description available
    577..804     +  intron         hybrid intron: hybrid between chicken β-actin (CBA) and minute virus of mice (MMV) introns (Gray et al., 2011)
    853..1569    +  CDS            mClover3: mClover3 is a basic (constitutively fluorescent) green/yellow fluorescent protein published in 2016, derived from Aequorea victoria. It is reported to be a rapidly-maturing monomer with high acid sensitivity.
   1714..2176    +  misc_feature   IRES: internal ribosome entry site (IRES) of the encephalomyocarditis virus (EMCV)
   2256..2948    +  CDS            mScarlet-I: mScarlet-I is a basic (constitutively fluorescent) red fluorescent protein published in 2016, derived from synthetic construct. It is reported to be a rapidly-maturing monomer with moderate acid sensitivity.
   3155..3281    +  ncRNA          3' miR-30a: sequence downstream of the 71-nt precursor of the human miR-30a microRNA (Zeng et al., 2002) miRNA
   3311..3350    +  promoter       PGK promoter (fragment): mouse phosphoglycerate kinase 1 promoter
   3356..3427    +  CDS            HBB (fragment): HBB_PONPY - Experimental evidence at transcript level: Swiss-Prot protein existence level 2. Involved in oxygen transport from the lung to the various peripheral tissues. From Pongo pygmaeus (Bornean orangutan).
   3498..3553    +  polyA_signal   β-globin poly(A) signal: rabbit β-globin polyadenylation signal (Gil and Proudfoot, 1987)
   3938..3954    -  protein_bind   lac operator: The lac repressor binds to the lac operator to inhibit transcription in E. coli. This inhibition can be relieved by adding lactose or isopropyl-β-D-thiogalactopyranoside (IPTG). lac repressor encoded by lacI
   3962..3992    -  promoter       lac promoter: promoter for the E. coli lac operon
   4007..4028    -  protein_bind   CAP binding site: CAP binding activates transcription in the presence of cAMP. E. coli catabolite activator protein
   4041..4080    -  CDS            lacI (fragment): lac repressor; lacI; The lac repressor binds to the lac operator to inhibit transcription in E. coli. This inhibition can be relieved by adding lactose or isopropyl-β-D-thiogalactopyranoside (IPTG).
   4087..4109    +  promoter       SV40 promoter (fragment): SV40 enhancer and early promoter
   4133..4268    +  rep_origin     SV40 ori: SV40 origin of replication
   4288..4422    +  polyA_signal   SV40 poly(A) signal: SV40 polyadenylation signal
   4424..4478    -  CDS            lacI (fragment): lac repressor; lacI; The lac repressor binds to the lac operator to inhibit transcription in E. coli. This inhibition can be relieved by adding lactose or isopropyl-β-D-thiogalactopyranoside (IPTG).
   4661..5249    -  rep_origin     ori: high-copy-number ColE1/pMB1/pBR322/pUC origin of replication
   5420..6280    -  CDS            AmpR: β-lactamase; bla; confers resistance to ampicillin, carbenicillin, and related antibiotics
   6281..6385    -  promoter       AmpR promoter: bla
>Addgene plasmid #183561 | pKDR-CBh.10 | addgene full sequence | sequence record 365414 | Addgene NGS Result
GTCGACGTACCCGTTACATAACTTACGGTAAATGGCCCGCCTGGCTGACCGCCCAACGACCCCCGCCCAT
TGACGTCAATAGTAACGCCAATAGGGACTTTCCATTGACGTCAATGGGTGGAGTATTTACGGTAAACTGC
CCACTTGGCAGTACATCAAGTGTATCATATGCCAAGTACGCCCCCTATTGACGTCAATGACGGTAAATGG
CCCGCCTGGCATTGTGCCCAGTACATGACCTTATGGGACTTTCCTACTTGGCAGTACATCTACGTATTAG
TCATCGCTATTACCATGGTCGAGGTGAGCCCCACGTTCTGCTTCACTCTCCCCATCTCCCCCCCCTCCCC
ACCCCCAATTTTGTATTTATTTATTTTTTAATTATTTTGTGCAGCGATGGGGGCGGGGGGGGGGGGGGGG
CGCGCGCCRGGSGGGGSGGGGSGGGGSGRGGGGSGGGGSGGGGCGAGGCGGAGAGGKGCGGCGGCAGCCA
ATCAGAGCGGCGCGCTCCGAAAGTTTCCTTTTATGGCGAGGCGGCGGCGGCGGCGGCCCTATAAAAAGCG
AAGCGCGCGGCGGGCGGGAGTCGCTGCGCGCTGCCTTCGCCCCGTGCCCCGCTCCGCCGCCGCCTCGCGC
CGCCCGCCCCGGCTCTGACTGACCGCGTTACTCCCACAGGTGAGCGGGCGGGACGGCCCTTCTCCTCCGG
GCTGTAATTAGCTGAGCAAGAGGTAAGGGTTTAAGGGATGGTTGGTTGGTGGGGTATTAATGTTTAATTA
CCTGGAGCACCTGCCTGAAATCACTTTTTTTCAGGTTGGACCGGTCGGCCGCCAGGGCTATACTGCCCTG
GCGGCCGCCACCATGGTGAGCAAGGGCGAGGAGCTGTTCACCGGGGTGGTGCCCATCCTGGTCGAGCTGG
ACGGCGACGTAAACGGCCACAAGTTCAGCGTCCGCGGCGAGGGCGAGGGCGATGCCACCAACGGCAAGCT
GACCCTGAAGTTCATCTGCACCACCGGCAAGCTGCCCGTGCCCTGGCCCACCCTCGTGACCACCTTCGGC
TACGGCGTGGCCTGCTTCAGCCGCTACCCCGACCACATGAAGCAGCACGACTTCTTCAAGTCCGCCATGC
CCGAAGGCTACGTCCAGGAGCGCACCATCTCTTTCAAGGACGACGGTACCTACAAGACCCGCGCCGAGGT
GAAGTTCGAGGGCGACACCCTGGTGAACCGCATCGAGCTGAAGGGCATCGACTTCAAGGAGGACGGCAAC
ATCCTGGGGCACAAGCTGGAGTACAACTTCAACAGCCACTACGTCTATATCACGGCCGACAAGCAGAAGA
ACTGCATCAAGGCTAACTTCAAGATCCGCCACAACGTTGAGGACGGCAGCGTGCAGCTCGCCGACCACTA
CCAGCAGAACACCCCCATCGGCGACGGCCCCGTGCTGCTGCCCGACAACCACTACCTGAGCCATCAGTCC
AAGCTGAGCAAAGACCCCAACGAGAAGCGCGATCACATGGTCCTGCTGGAGTTCGTGACCGCCGCCGGGA
TTACACATGGCATGGACGAGCTGTACAAGTAGCCTGCAGGGTCACCTAAATAATTCCGCCCCCCCCTCTC
CCTCCCCCCCCCCTAACGTTACTGGCCGAAGCCGCTTGGAATAAGGCCGGTGTGCGTTTGTCTATATGTT
ATTTTCCACCATATTGCCGTCTTTTGGCAATGTGAGGGCCCGGAAACCTGGCCCTGTCTTCTTGACGAGC
ATTCCTAGGGGTCTTTCCCCTCTCGCCAAAGGAATGCAAGGTCTGTTGAATGTCGTGAAGGAAGCAGTTC
CTCTGGAAGCTTCTTGAAGACAAACAACGTCTGTAGCGACCCTTTGCAGGCAGCGGAACCCCCCACCTGG
CGACAGGTGCCTCTGCGGCCAAAAGCCACGTGTATAAGATACACCTGCAAAGGCGGCACAACCCCAGTGC
CACGTTGTGAGTTGGATAGTTGTGGAAAGAGTCAAATGGCTCTCCTCAAGCGTATTCAACAAGGGGCTGA
AGGATGCCCAGAAGGTACCCCATTGTATGGGATCTGATCTGGGGCCTCGGTGCACATGCTTTACATGTGT
TTAGTCGAGGTTAAAAAAACGTCTAGGCCCCCCGAACCACGGGGACGTGGTTTTCCTTTGAAAAACACGA
TGATAATATGGCCACAACCATGGGCTGCACCGTGAGCGCCGAGGACAAGGCGGCGGCCGAGCGCGGCTCT
GGTTCCGGCACTAGTGTGAGTAAAGGAGAGGCCGTTATAAAAGAGTTCATGCGGTTCAAGGTACACATGG
AGGGATCAATGAACGGACACGAGTTCGAAATCGAAGGGGAAGGAGAGGGCAGGCCCTATGAGGGTACTCA
GACCGCCAAACTCAAAGTGACAAAGGGAGGCCCTTTGCCTTTCTCTTGGGACATCTTGTCACCACAATTT
ATGTATGGCTCCCGAGCATTTATAAAACACCCAGCAGACATACCCGATTACTACAAGCAGTCTTTCCCAG
AAGGTTTTAAATGGGAAAGGGTCATGAACTTTGAGGATGGTGGTGCTGTGACGGTGACGCAGGATACTTC
TTTGGAGGACGGAACACTCATCTACAAGGTAAAGCTCAGGGGCACGAACTTCCCGCCGGACGGACCAGTC
ATGCAGAAAAAGACTATGGGATGGGAGGCTTCCACCGAACGGTTGTATCCCGAGGACGGTGTTTTGAAGG
GAGATATAAAAATGGCTCTTCGGCTGAAAGATGGAGGCAGATACTTGGCAGATTTTAAGACCACGTATAA
GGCAAAAAAACCAGTGCAAATGCCGGGAGCATATAACGTTGACCGCAAACTGGACATCACCTCACATAAC
GAGGATTATACAGTAGTAGAACAGTACGAAAGAAGCGAAGGGAGGCACAGCACCGGGGGTATGGATGAGC
TGTATAAGTGATAGGCATGCTGTTTGAATGAGGCTTCAGTACTTTACAGAATCGTTGCCTGCACATCTTG
GAAACACTTGCTGGGATTACTTCGACTTCTTAACCCAACAGAAGGCTCGAGAAGGTATATTGCTGTTGAC
AGTGAGCGCACTCTTTCTAGGAGGTTGTGATAGTGAAGCCACAGATGTATCACAACCTCCTAGAAAGAGT
ATGCCTACTGCCTCGGACTTCAAGGGGCTAGAATTCGAGCAATTATCTTGTTTACTAAAACTGAATACCT
TGCTATCTCTTTGATACATTTTTACAAAGCTGAATTAAAATGGTATAAATTAAATCACTTTTTTCAATTG
ACGCGTGATCTAATTCTACCGGGTAGGGGAGGCGCTTTTCCCAAGGCAGTCTGGAGCATGGCCGCACTCC
TCAGGTGCAGGCTGCCTATCAGAAGGTGGTGGCTGGTGTGGCCAATGCCCTGGCTCACAAATACCACTGA
GATCTTTTTCCCTCTGCCAAAAATTATGGGGACATCATGAAGCCCCTTGAGCATCTGACTTCTGGCTAAT
AAAGGAAATTTATTTTCATTGCAATAGTGTGTTGGAATTTTTTGTGTCTCTCACTCGGAAGGACATATGG
GAGGGCAAATCATTTAAAACATCAGAATGAGTATTTGGTTTAGAGTTTGGCAACATATGCCCATATGCTG
GCTGCCATGAACAAAGGTTGGCTATAAAGAGGTCATCAGTATATGAAACAGCCCCCTGCTGTCCATTCCT
TATTCCATAGAAAAGCCTTGACTTGAGGTTAGATTTTTTTTATATTTTGTTTTGTGTTATTTTTTTCTTT
AACATCCCTAAAATTTTCCTTACATGTTTTACTAGCCAGATTTTTCCTCCTCTCCTGACTACTCCCAGTC
ATAGCTGTCCCTCTTCTCTTATGGAGATCCCTCGACCTGCAGCCCAAGCTTGGCGTAATCATGGTCATAG
CTGTTTCCTGTGTGAAATTGTTATCCGCTCACAATTCCACACAACATACGAGCCGGAAGCATAAAGTGTA
AAGCCTGGGGTGCCTAATGAGTGAGCTAACTCACATTAATTGCGTTGCGCTCACTGCCCGCTTTCCAGTC
GGGAAACCTGTCGTGCCAGCGGATCCGCATCTCAATTAGTCAGCAACCATAGTCCCGCCCCTAACTCCGC
CCATCCCGCCCCTAACTCCGCCCAGTTCCGCCCATTCTCCGCCCCATGGCTGACTAATTTTTTTTATTTA
TGCAGAGGCCGAGGCCGCCTCGGCCTCTGAGCTATTCCAGAAGTAGTGAGGAGGCTTTTTTGGAGGCCTA
GGCTTTTGCAAAAAGCTAACTTGTTTATTGCAGCTTATAATGGTTACAAATAAAGCAATAGCATCACAAA
TTTCACAAATAAAGCATTTTTTTCACTGCATTCTAGTTGTGGTTTGTCCAAACTCATCAATGTATCTTAT
CATGTCTGGATCCGCTGCATTAATGAATCGGCCAACGCGCGGGGAGAGGCGGTTTGCGTATTGGGCGCTC
TTCCGCTTCCTCGCTCACTGACTCGCTGCGCTCGGTCGTTCGGCTGCGGCGAGCGGTATCAGCTCACTCA
AAGGCGGTAATACGGTTATCCACAGAATCAGGGGATAACGCAGGAAAGAACATGTGAGCAAAAGGCCAGC
AAAAGGCCAGGAACCGTAAAAAGGCCGCGTTGCTGGCGTTTTTCCATAGGCTCCGCCCCCCTGACGAGCA
TCACAAAAATCGACGCTCAAGTCAGAGGTGGCGAAACCCGACAGGACTATAAAGATACCAGGCGTTTCCC
CCTGGAAGCTCCCTCGTGCGCTCTCCTGTTCCGACCCTGCCGCTTACCGGATACCTGTCCGCCTTTCTCC
CTTCGGGAAGCGTGGCGCTTTCTCATAGCTCACGCTGTAGGTATCTCAGTTCGGTGTAGGTCGTTCGCTC
CAAGCTGGGCTGTGTGCACGAACCCCCCGTTCAGCCCGACCGCTGCGCCTTATCCGGTAACTATCGTCTT
GAGTCCAACCCGGTAAGACACGACTTATCGCCACTGGCAGCAGCCACTGGTAACAGGATTAGCAGAGCGA
GGTATGTAGGCGGTGCTACAGAGTTCTTGAAGTGGTGGCCTAACTACGGCTACACTAGAAGAACAGTATT
TGGTATCTGCGCTCTGCTGAAGCCAGTTACCTTCGGAAAAAGAGTTGGTAGCTCTTGATCCGGCAAACAA
ACCACCGCTGGTAGCGGTGGTTTTTTTGTTTGCAAGCAGCAGATTACGCGCAGAAAAAAAGGATCTCAAG
AAGATCCTTTGATCTTTTCTACGGGGTCTGACGCTCAGTGGAACGAAAACTCACGTTAAGGGATTTTGGT
CATGAGATTATCAAAAAGGATCTTCACCTAGATCCTTTTAAATTAAAAATGAAGTTTTAAATCAATCTAA
AGTATATATGAGTAAACTTGGTCTGACAGTTACCAATGCTTAATCAGTGAGGCACCTATCTCAGCGATCT
GTCTATTTCGTTCATCCATAGTTGCCTGACTCCCCGTCGTGTAGATAACTACGATACGGGAGGGCTTACC
ATCTGGCCCCAGTGCTGCAATGATACCGCGAGACCCACGCTCACCGGCTCCAGATTTATCAGCAATAAAC
CAGCCAGCCGGAAGGGCCGAGCGCAGAAGTGGTCCTGCAACTTTATCCGCCTCCATCCAGTCTATTAATT
GTTGCCGGGAAGCTAGAGTAAGTAGTTCGCCAGTTAATAGTTTGCGCAACGTTGTTGCCATTGCTACAGG
CATCGTGGTGTCACGCTCGTCGTTTGGTATGGCTTCATTCAGCTCCGGTTCCCAACGATCAAGGCGAGTT
ACATGATCCCCCATGTTGTGCAAAAAAGCGGTTAGCTCCTTCGGTCCTCCGATCGTTGTCAGAAGTAAGT
TGGCCGCAGTGTTATCACTCATGGTTATGGCAGCACTGCATAATTCTCTTACTGTCATGCCATCCGTAAG
ATGCTTTTCTGTGACTGGTGAGTACTCAACCAAGTCATTCTGAGAATAGTGTATGCGGCGACCGAGTTGC
TCTTGCCCGGCGTCAATACGGGATAATACCGCGCCACATAGCAGAACTTTAAAAGTGCTCATCATTGGAA
AACGTTCTTCGGGGCGAAAACTCTCAAGGATCTTACCGCTGTTGAGATCCAGTTCGATGTAACCCACTCG
TGCACCCAACTGATCTTCAGCATCTTTTACTTTCACCAGCGTTTCTGGGTGAGCAAAAACAGGAAGGCAA
AATGCCGCAAAAAAGGGAATAAGGGCGACACGGAAATGTTGAATACTCATACTCTTCCTTTTTCAATATT
ATTGAAGCATTTATCAGGGTTATTGTCTCATGAGCGGATACATATTTGAATGTATTTAGAAAAATAAACA
AATAGGGGTTCCGCGCACATTTCCCCGAAAAGTGCCACCTG
